Addgene plasmid #132388: AAVS1 KanR foundation lox casette
Purpose: Foundation cassette containing lox sites for cre-mediated exchange of inducible vectors, confers mammalian G418 resistance, targets AAVS1 locus
Depositing lab: Gerold Schmitt-Ulms. Depositing organization: University of Toronto. Publication: Rapid Generation of Human Neuronal Cell Models Enabling Inducible Expression of Proteins-of-interest for Functional Studies. Wang X, Friesen E, Muller I, Lemieux M, Dukart R, Maia IB, Kalia S, Schmitt-Ulms G. Bio Protoc. 2020 May 5;10(9):e3615. doi: 10.21769/BioProtoc.3615. eCollection 2020 May 5. PubMed 33659578.
Backbone
  Vector backbone: AAVS1-T2A-Puro-Cas9-TREtight
  Backbone manufacturer: Addgene
  Total vector size (bp): 6226
  Vector type: Mammalian Expression, Cre/Lox, CRISPR
  Selectable markers: Neomycin (select with G418)
Growth in bacteria
  Bacterial resistance: Ampicillin, 100 μg/mL
  Growth temperature: 37°C
  Growth strain: DH5alpha
  Copy number: High Copy
Gene/Insert
  Gene/Insert name: G418 resistance (alt names: KanR; NeoR)
  GenBank ID: X01702
  Promoter: promoterless
  Cloning method: Restriction Enzyme; 5′ cloning site AsiSI (not destroyed); 3′ cloning site BbvCI (not destroyed)
  Sequencing primers: 5′ TCATGGCATCTTCCAGGGG
Terms and licenses: Academic/Nonprofit Terms; Industry Terms: Not Available to Industry
Depositor comments: Please note: Plasmid contains a D238Y mutation in NeoR/KanR, which is not known to affect plasmid function.
How to cite: AAVS1 KanR foundation lox casette was a gift from Gerold Schmitt-Ulms (Addgene plasmid # 132388 ; http://n2t.net/addgene:132388 ; RRID:Addgene_132388)
