[The description below was written by a language model from this plasmid's Addgene catalogue record and pLannotate feature annotations shown in this document.]
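Description:
AAVS1 KanR foundation lox casette is a roughly 6.2 kb homology-directed repair donor plasmid, derived from the AAVS1-T2A-Puro-Cas9-TREtight backbone, that installs a recombinase "landing pad" at the human AAVS1 safe-harbour locus in intron 1 of PPP1R12C. It is propagated in E. coli as a high-copy plasmid through a ColE1/pUC-type origin and selected with ampicillin (AmpR, β-lactamase). The annotation also picks up backbone remnants that are only fragments and are not part of the payload: lac regulatory elements, T3 and T7 promoters, and partial lacZα, ccdB, tnpA and ble sequences.

The payload lies between left and right AAVS1 homology arms of about 500 bp each. It consists of a lox71 site, a minimal FRT site, a splice acceptor, a promoterless NeoR/KanR (Tn5 aminoglycoside phosphotransferase) coding sequence, a second minimal FRT site, an HSV TK polyadenylation signal and a lox2272 site. Because the resistance gene has no promoter of its own, G418 resistance should arise mainly when the cassette integrates correctly and the splice acceptor captures transcription from the endogenous PPP1R12C gene, which enriches for on-target insertions. The heterospecific lox71 and lox2272 sites do not recombine with each other, so they allow Cre-mediated cassette exchange, swapping the resident cassette for incoming inducible expression vectors carrying compatible sites. The FRT pair flanking the marker could in principle permit FLP-mediated excision, though the record does not describe that use. The depositor notes a D238Y substitution in NeoR/KanR that is not known to affect function. The associated work uses this system to generate human neuronal cell models with inducible expression of proteins of interest. The CRISPR reagents needed for AAVS1 cleavage are not annotated on this plasmid.
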