Features (pLannotate 1.2.2; 24 found; start..end, strand, type, name):
     23..611     +  rep_origin     ori: high-copy-number ColE1/pMB1/pBR322/pUC origin of replication
    794..886     +  CDS            lacI (fragment): lac repressor; lacI; The lac repressor binds to the lac operator to inhibit transcription in E. coli. This inhibition can be relieved by adding lactose or isopropyl-β-D-thiogalactopyranoside (IPTG).
    899..920     +  protein_bind   CAP binding site: CAP binding activates transcription in the presence of cAMP. E. coli catabolite activator protein
    935..965     +  promoter       lac promoter: promoter for the E. coli lac operon
    973..989     +  protein_bind   lac operator: The lac repressor binds to the lac operator to inhibit transcription in E. coli. This inhibition can be relieved by adding lactose or isopropyl-β-D-thiogalactopyranoside (IPTG). lac repressor encoded by lacI
   1034..1052    +  promoter       T3 promoter: promoter for bacteriophage T3 RNA polymerase
   1269..1770    +  misc_feature   HA-L: left homology arm from the adeno-associated virus integration site (AAVS1) within intron 1 of the human PPP1R12C gene
   1891..1924    +  protein_bind   lox71: Left element (LE) mutant of loxP (Araki et al., 2010). Cre-mediated recombination occurs in the 8-bp core sequence (GCATACAT). Cre recombinase
   1927..1960    +  protein_bind   FRT (minimal): supports FLP-mediated excision but not integration (Turan and Bode, 2011) FLP recombinase from the Saccharomyces cerevisiae 2μ plasmid
   1965..1990    +  misc_feature   SA: splice acceptor site
   2086..2880    +  CDS            NeoR/KanR: aminoglycoside phosphotransferase from Tn5; aph(3')-II (or nptII); confers resistance to neomycin, kanamycin, and G418 (Geneticin®)
   2884..2917    +  protein_bind   FRT (minimal): supports FLP-mediated excision but not integration (Turan and Bode, 2011) FLP recombinase from the Saccharomyces cerevisiae 2μ plasmid
   2935..3087    +  CDS            ble (fragment): BLE_KLEPN - Experimental evidence at protein level: Swiss-Prot protein existence level 1. Binding protein with a strong affinity to the bleomycin family of antibiotics. Binds to CL990; an antimitotic-antibiotic compound. From Klebsiella pneumoniae.
   3146..3193    +  polyA_signal   HSV TK poly(A) signal: herpes simplex virus thymidine kinase polyadenylation signal (Cole and Stacy, 1985)
   3301..3334    +  protein_bind   lox2272: Cre-mediated recombination occurs in the 8-bp core sequence (GGATACTT). lox2272 sites are compatible with each other, but incompatible with loxP or loxN sites (Lee and Saito, 1988). Cre recombinase
   3513..4042    +  misc_feature   HA-R: right homology arm from the adeno-associated virus integration site (AAVS1) within intron 1 of the human PPP1R12C gene
   4206..4224    -  promoter       T7 promoter: promoter for bacteriophage T7 RNA polymerase
   4227..4374    +  CDS            lacZα (fragment): LacZα fragment of β-galactosidase; lacZ fragment
   4384..4687    +  CDS            ccdB (fragment): CcdB, a bacterial toxin that poisons DNA gyrase; ccdB; Plasmids containing the ccdB gene cannot be propagated in standard E. coli strains.
   4735..5004    +  CDS            tnpA (fragment): TN5P_ECOLX - Also known as tnp. Experimental evidence at protein level: Swiss-Prot protein existence level 1. Mediates transposition of transposon Tn5 by a 'cut and paste' mechanism. First, the monomeric transposase binds the 19 bp inverted DNA repeats flanking the transposon. Then, dimerization of the DNA- bound transposase creates a synaptic DNA complex. After nicking of the first DNA strand, excision of the transposon proceeds through a series of intermediates. The transposase then mediates the insertion of the transposon at a new site by strand transfer. The activity of the wild- type tran
   5055..5105    -  misc_feature   bom (fragment): basis of mobility region from pBR322
   5132..5191    +  promoter       AmpR promoter (fragment): bla
   5284..6144    -  CDS            AmpR: β-lactamase; bla; confers resistance to ampicillin, carbenicillin, and related antibiotics
   6145..6197    -  promoter       AmpR promoter (fragment): bla
>Addgene plasmid #132388 | AAVS1 KanR foundation lox casette | addgene full sequence | sequence record 259784 | Addgene NGS Result
TAGAAAAGATCAAAGGATCTTCTTGAGATCCTTTTTTTCTGCGCGTAATCTGCTGCTTGCAAACAAAAAA
ACCACCGCTACCAGCGGTGGTTTGTTTGCCGGATCAAGAGCTACCAACTCTTTTTCCGAAGGTAACTGGC
TTCAGCAGAGCGCAGATACCAAATACTGTTCTTCTAGTGTAGCCGTAGTTAGGCCACCACTTCAAGAACT
CTGTAGCACCGCCTACATACCTCGCTCTGCTAATCCTGTTACCAGTGGCTGCTGCCAGTGGCGATAAGTC
GTGTCTTACCGGGTTGGACTCAAGACGATAGTTACCGGATAAGGCGCAGCGGTCGGGCTGAACGGGGGGT
TCGTGCACACAGCCCAGCTTGGAGCGAACGACCTACACCGAACTGAGATACCTACAGCGTGAGCTATGAG
AAAGCGCCACGCTTCCCGAAGGGAGAAAGGCGGACAGGTATCCGGTAAGCGGCAGGGTCGGAACAGGAGA
GCGCACGAGGGAGCTTCCAGGGGGAAACGCCTGGTATCTTTATAGTCCTGTCGGGTTTCGCCACCTCTGA
CTTGAGCGTCGATTTTTGTGATGCTCGTCAGGGGGGCGGAGCCTATGGAAAAACGCCAGCAACGCGGCCT
TTTTACGGTTCCTGGCCTTTTGCTGGCCTTTTGCTCACATGTTCTTTCCTGCGTTATCCCCTGATTCTGT
GGATAACCGTATTACCGCCTTTGAGTGAGCTGATACCGCTCGCCGCAGCCGAACGACCGAGCGCAGCGAG
TCAGTGAGCGAGGAAGCGGAAGAGCGCCCAATACGCAAACCGCCTCTCCCCGCGCGTTGGCCGATTCATT
AATGCAGCTGGCACGACAGGTTTCCCGACTGGAAAGCGGGCAGTGAGCGCAACGCAATTAATGTGAGTTA
GCTCACTCATTAGGCACCCCAGGCTTTACACTTTATGCTTCCGGCTCGTATGTTGTGTGGAATTGTGAGC
GGATAACAATTTCACACAGGAAACAGCTATGACCATGATTACGCCAAGCTCAGAATTAACCCTCACTAAA
GGGACTAGTCCTGCAGGTTTAAACGAATTCGCCCTTTGCTTTCTCTGACCAGCATTCTCTCCCCTGGGCC
TGTGCCGCTTTCTGTCTGCAGCTTGTGGCCTGGGTCACCTCTACGGCTGGCCCAGATCCTTCCCTGCCGC
CTCCTTCAGGTTCCGTCTTCCTCCACTCCCTCTTCCCCTTGCTCTCTGCTGTGTTGCTGCCCAAGGATGC
TCTTTCCGGAGCACTTCCTTCTCGGCGCTGCACCACGTGATGTCCTCTGAGCGGATCCTCCCCGTGTCTG
GGTCCTCTCCGGGCATCTCTCCTCCCTCACCCAACCCCATGCCGTCTTCACTCGCTGGGTTCCCTTTTCC
TTCTCCTTCTGGGGCCTGTGCCATCTCTCGTTTCTTAGGATGGCCTTCTCCGACGGATGTCTCCCTTGCG
TCCCGCCTCCCCTTCTTGTAGGCCTGCATCATCACCGTTTTTCTGGACAACCCCAAAGTACCCCGTCTCC
CTGGCTTTAGCCACCTCTCCATCCTCTTGCTTTCTTTGCCTGGACACCCCGTTCTCCTGTGGATTCGGGT
CACCTCTCACTCCTTTCATTTGGGCAGCTCCCCTACCCCCCTTACCTCTCTAGTCTGTGCTAGCTCTTCC
AGCCCCCTGTCATGGCATCTTCCAGGGGTCCGAGAGCTCAGCTAGTCTTCTTCCTCCAACCCGGGCCCCT
ATGTCCACTTCAGGACAGCATGTTTGCTGCCTCCAGGGATCCTGTGTCCCCGAGCTGGGACCACCTTATA
TTCCCAGGGTCGGTTAATGTGGCTCTGGTTCTGGGTACTTTTATCTGTCCCCTCCACCCCACAGTGGGGC
TACCGTTCGTATAGCATACATTATACGAAGTTATAAGAAGTTCCTATTCTCTAGAAAGTATAGGAACTTC
GCTTCTGACCTCTTCTCTTCCTCCCACAGGGCCTCGAGAGATCTGGCAGCGGAGAGGGCAGAGGAAGTCT
TCTAACATGCGGTGACGTGGAGGAGAATCCCGGCCCTAGGCTCGAGGCGATCGCAATGATTGAACAAGAT
GGATTGCACGCAGGTTCTCCGGCCGCTTGGGTGGAGAGGCTATTCGGCTATGACTGGGCACAACAGACAA
TCGGCTGCTCTGATGCCGCCGTGTTCCGGCTGTCAGCGCAGGGGCGCCCGGTTCTTTTTGTCAAGACCGA
CCTGTCCGGTGCCCTGAATGAACTGCAAGACGAGGCAGCGCGGCTATCGTGGCTGGCCACGACGGGCGTT
CCTTGCGCAGCTGTGCTCGACGTTGTCACTGAAGCGGGAAGGGACTGGCTGCTATTGGGCGAAGTGCCGG
GGCAGGATCTCCTGTCATCTCACCTTGCTCCTGCCGAGAAAGTATCCATCATGGCTGATGCAATGCGGCG
GCTGCATACGCTTGATCCGGCTACCTGCCCATTCGACCACCAAGCGAAACATCGCATCGAGCGAGCACGT
ACTCGGATGGAAGCCGGTCTTGTCGATCAGGATGATCTGGACGAAGAGCATCAGGGGCTCGCGCCAGCCG
AACTGTTCGCCAGGCTCAAGGCGAGCATGCCCGACGGCGAGGATCTCGTCGTGACCCATGGCGATGCCTG
CTTGCCGAATATCATGGTGGAAAATGGCCGCTTTTCTGGATTCATCGACTGTGGCCGGCTGGGTGTGGCG
GACCGCTATCAGGACATAGCGTTGGCTACCCGTGATATTGCTGAAGAGCTTGGCGGCGAATGGGCTTACC
GCTTCCTCGTGCTTTACGGTATCGCCGCTCCCGATTCGCAGCGCATCGCCTTCTATCGCCTTCTTGACGA
GTTCTTCTGAGCGGAAGTTCCTATTCTCTAGAAAGTATAGGAACTTCGGACTCTGGGGTTCGAAATGACC
GACCAAGCGACGCCCAACCTGCCATCACGAGATTTCGATTCCACCGCCGCCTTCTATGAAAGGTTGGGCT
TCGGAATCGTTTTCCGGGACGCCGGCTGGATGATCCTCCAGCGCGGGGATCTCATGCTGGAGTTCTTCGC
CCACCCTAGGGGGAGGCTAACTGAAACACGGAAGGAGACAATACCGGAAGGAACCCGCGCTATGACGGCA
ATAAAAAGACAGAATAAAACGCACGGTGTTGGGTCGTTTGTTCATAAACGCGGGGTTCGGTCCCAGGGCT
GGCACTCTGTCGATACCCCACCGAGACCCCATTGGGGCCAATACGCCCGCGTTTCTTCCTTTTCCCCACC
CCACCTCAGCATAACTTCGTATAGGATACTTTATACGAAGTTATACTAGGGACAGGATTGTTGACAGAAA
AGCCCCATCCTTAGGCCTCCTCCTTCCTAGTCTCCTGATATTGGGTCTAACCCCCACCTCCTGTTAGGCA
GATTCCTTATCTGGTGACACACCCCCATTTCCTGGAGCCATCTCTCTCCTTGCCAGAACCTCTAAGGTTT
GCTTACGATGGAGCCAGAGAGGATCCTGGGAGGGAGAGCTTGGCAGGGGGTGGGAGGGAAGGGGGGGATG
CGTGACCTGCCCGGTTCTCAGTGGCCACCCTGCGCTACCCTCTCCCAGAACCTGAGCTGCTCTGACGCGG
CTGTCTGGTGCGTTTCACTGATCCTGGTGCTGCAGCTTCCTTACACTTCCCAAGAGGAGAAGCAGTTTGG
AAAAACAAAATCAGAATAAGTTGGTCCTGAGTTCTAACTTTGGCTCTTCACCTTTCTAGTCCCCAATTTA
TATTGTTCCTCCGTGCGTCAGTTTTACCTGTGAGATAAGGCCAGTAGCCAGCCCCGTCCTGGCAGGGCTG
TGGTGAGGAGGGGGGTGTCCGTGTGGAAAACTCCCTTTGTGAGAATGGTGCGTCCTAGGTGTTCACCAGG
TCGTGGCCGCCTCTACTCCCTTTCTCTTTCTCCATCCTTCTTTCCTTAAAGAGTCCCCAGTGCTATCTGG
GACATATTCCTCCGCCCAGAGCAGGGTCCCGCTTCCCTAAGGCCCTGCTCTGGGCTTCTGGGTTTGAGTC
CTTGGCAAGCCCAGGAGAGGCGCTCAGGCTTCCCTGTCCCCCTTCCTCGTCCACCATCTCATGCCCCTGG
CTCTCCTGCCCCTTCCCTACAGGGGTTCCTGGCTCTGCTCTAAGGGCGAATTCGCGGCCGCTAAATTCAA
TTCGCCCTATAGTGAGTCGTATTACAATTCACTGGCCGTCGTTTTACAACGTCGTGACTGGGAAAACCCT
GGCGTTACCCAACTTAATCGCCTTGCAGCACATCCCCCTTTCGCCAGCTGGCGTAATAGCGAAGAGGCCC
GCACCGATCGCCCTTCCCAACAGTTGCGCAGCCTATACGTACGGCAGTTTAAGGTTTACACCTATAAAAG
AGAGAGCCGTTATCGTCTGTTTGTGGATGTACAGAGTGATATTATTGACACGCCGGGGCGACGGATGGTG
ATCCCCCTGGCCAGTGCACGTCTGCTGTCAGATAAAGTCTCCCGTGAACTTTACCCGGTGGTGCATATCG
GGGATGAAAGCTGGCGCATGATGACCACCGATATGGCCAGTGTGCCGGTCTCCGTTATCGGGGAAGAAGT
GGCTGATCTCAGCCACCGCGAAAATGACATCAAAAACGCCATTAACCTGATGTTCTGGGGAATATAAATG
TCAGGCATGAGATTATCAAAAAGGATCTTCACCTAGATCCTTTTCACGTAGAAAGCCAGTCCGCAGAAAC
GGTGCTGACCCCGGATGAATGTCAGCTACTGGGCTATCTGGACAAGGGAAAACGCAAGCGCAAAGAGAAA
GCAGGTAGCTTGCAGTGGGCTTACATGGCGATAGCTAGACTGGGCGGTTTTATGGACAGCAAGCGAACCG
GAATTGCCAGCTGGGGCGCCCTCTGGTAAGGTTGGGAAGCCCTGCAAAGTAAACTGGATGGCTTTCTTGC
CGCCAAGGATCTGATGGCGCAGGGGATCAAGCTCTGATCAAGAGACAGGATGAGGATCGTTTCGATTATT
AACGCTTACAATTTCCTGATGCGGTATTTTCTCCTTACGCATCTGTGCGGTATTTCACACCGCATCAGGT
GGCACTTTTCGGGGAAATGTGCGCGGAACCCCTATTTGTTTATTTTTCTAAATACATTCAAATATGTATC
CGCTCATGAGATTATCAAAAAGGATCTTCACCTAGATCCTTTTAAATTAAAAATGAAGTTTTAAATCAAT
CTAAAGTATATATGAGTAAACTTGGTCTGACAGTTACCAATGCTTAATCAGTGAGGCACCTATCTCAGCG
ATCTGTCTATTTCGTTCATCCATAGTTGCCTGACTCCCCGTCGTGTAGATAACTACGATACGGGAGGGCT
TACCATCTGGCCCCAGTGCTGCAATGATACCGCGAGACCCACGCTCACCGGCTCCAGATTTATCAGCAAT
AAACCAGCCAGCCGGAAGGGCCGAGCGCAGAAGTGGTCCTGCAACTTTATCCGCCTCCATCCAGTCTATT
AATTGTTGCCGGGAAGCTAGAGTAAGTAGTTCGCCAGTTAATAGTTTGCGCAACGTTGTTGCCATTGCTA
CAGGCATCGTGGTGTCACGCTCGTCGTTTGGTATGGCTTCATTCAGCTCCGGTTCCCAACGATCAAGGCG
AGTTACATGATCCCCCATGTTGTGCAAAAAAGCGGTTAGCTCCTTCGGTCCTCCGATCGTTGTCAGAAGT
AAGTTGGCCGCAGTGTTATCACTCATGGTTATGGCAGCACTGCATAATTCTCTTACTGTCATGCCATCCG
TAAGATGCTTTTCTGTGACTGGTGAATACTCAACCAAGTCATTCTGAGAATAGTGTATGCGGCGACCGAG
TTGCTCTTGCCCGGCGTCAATACGGGATAATACCGCGCCACATAGCAGAACTTTAAAAGTGCTCATCATT
GGAAAACGTTCTTCGGGGCGAAAACTCTCAAGGATCTTACCGCTGTTGAGATCCAGTTCGATGTAACCCA
CTCGTGCACCCAACTGATCTTCAGCATCTTTTACTTTCACCAGCGTTTCTGGGTGAGCAAAAACAGGAAG
GCAAAATGCCGCAAAAAAGGGAATAAGGGCGACACGGAAATGTTGAATACTCATACTCTTCCTTTTTCAA
TATTATTGAAGCATTTATCAGGGTTATTGTCTCATGACCAAAATCCCTTAACGTGAGTTTTCGTTCCACT
GAGCGTCAGACCCCG
